Addgene plasmid #158883: JGI_017957
Purpose: Hydrocarbon Structures for Fuels and Chemicals
Depositing lab: Joint Genome Institute.
Backbone
  Vector backbone: pET28b
  Vector type: Synthetic Biology
Growth in bacteria
  Bacterial resistance: Kanamycin, 50 μg/mL
  Growth temperature: 37°C
  Growth strain: Top10
  Copy number: High Copy
Gene/Insert
  Gene/Insert name: WP_076585679_1 (alt name: Batch220_p025)
  Species: Synthetic
  Cloning method: Gibson Cloning
Terms and licenses: Academic/Nonprofit Terms; Industry Terms: Not Available to Industry
Depositor comments: pET28b_NdeIXhoI vector with WP_076585679_1 insert, JGI ICE Registry: https://registry.jgi.doe.gov/entry/17957
How to cite: JGI_017957 was a gift from Joint Genome Institute (Addgene plasmid # 158883 ; http://n2t.net/addgene:158883 ; RRID:Addgene_158883)
