[The description below was written by a language model from this plasmid's Addgene catalogue record and pLannotate feature annotations shown in this document.]
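Description:
JGI_017957 is a bacterial expression plasmid built on the pET28b backbone, carrying a synthetic open reading frame designated WP_076585679_1 that was inserted by Gibson assembly into the NdeI/XhoI-opened vector. It is propagated in E. coli under kanamycin selection through an aph(3')-Ia KanR cassette and replicates from a ColE1/pMB1-type origin. The catalogue lists it as high copy, although the sequence retains the rop gene and the pBR322 bom region, which are typical of pET vectors and generally moderate copy number. An f1 origin is also present, along with short tetracycline-resistance fragments that are non-functional backbone remnants.

The insert sits in a standard T7 expression unit: a T7 promoter followed by a lac operator, the phage T7 gene 10 ribosome binding site and, downstream, the T7 terminator. A plasmid-borne lacI gene supplies the repressor, so transcription can be induced with IPTG in hosts that provide T7 RNA polymerase. Upstream of the coding region the annotation detects a His-tag-containing fragment and a thrombin cleavage site, and a further His-tag fragment lies downstream. This matches pET28b's tag arrangement, but the table alone does not show whether the C-terminal tag is translated.

The roughly 1 kb insert is annotated by similarity to OleA of Xanthomonas campestris, the enzyme that performs a non-decarboxylative head-to-head Claisen condensation of two fatty acyl-CoA molecules in olefin biosynthesis. The natural source organism of this homologue is not stated. This fits the deposit's stated purpose of exploring hydrocarbon structures for fuels and chemicals, and the alternate name (Batch220_p025) suggests it is one of a batch of synthesized genes, probably intended for recombinant production and characterization of the enzyme.
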