Features (pLannotate 1.2.2; 21 found; start..end, strand, type, name):
    932..1009    -  promoter       lacI promoter: lacI
   1017..1296    -  CDS            TcR (fragment): tetracycline efflux protein; tet; confers resistance to tetracycline
   1318..1336    +  promoter       T7 promoter: promoter for bacteriophage T7 RNA polymerase
   1337..1361    +  protein_bind   lac operator: The lac repressor binds to the lac operator to inhibit transcription in E. coli. This inhibition can be relieved by adding lactose or isopropyl-β-D-thiogalactopyranoside (IPTG). lac repressor encoded by lacI
   1376..1398    +  RBS            RBS: efficient ribosome binding site from bacteriophage T7 gene 10 (Olins and Rangwala, 1989)
   1417..1433    +  CDS            capTEV™ (fragment): composite tag for in vivo biotinylation, TEV protease cleavage, and 6xHis tagging
   1444..1461    +  CDS            thrombin site: thrombin recognition and cleavage site
   1465..2478    +  CDS            oleA: OLEA_XANCP - Experimental evidence at protein level: Swiss-Prot protein existence level 1. Involved in olefin biosynthesis (PubMed:21266575, PubMed:22524624, PubMed:27815501, PubMed:28223313). Catalyzes a non- decarboxylative head-to-head Claisen condensation of two acyl-CoA molecules, generating an (R)-2-alkyl-3-oxoalkanoate (PubMed:21266575, PubMed:22524624, PubMed:27815501). Is active with fatty acyl-CoA substrates that ranged from C(8) to C(16) in length, and is the most active with palmitoyl-CoA and myristoyl-CoA (PubMed:21266575). From Xanthomonas campestris pv. campestris (strain ATCC 3
   2488..2505    +  CDS            9xHis (fragment): 9xHis affinity tag
   2515..2564    +  CDS            SET1 (fragment): solubility-enhancement tag derived from T7 phage gene 10B
   2572..2619    +  terminator     T7 terminator: transcription terminator for bacteriophage T7 RNA polymerase
   2656..3084    +  rep_origin     f1 ori (sequence partly withheld): f1 bacteriophage origin of replication; arrow indicates direction of (+) strand synthesis
   3137..3194    +  promoter       AmpR promoter (fragment): bla
   3203..4018    -  CDS            KanR: aminoglycoside phosphotransferase; aph(3')-Ia; confers resistance to kanamycin in bacteria or G418 (Geneticin®) in eukaryotes
   4140..4728    +  rep_origin     ori: high-copy-number ColE1/pMB1/pBR322/pUC origin of replication
   4914..5053    -  misc_feature   bom: basis of mobility region from pBR322
   5155..5346    -  CDS            rop: Rop protein, which maintains plasmids at low copy number; rop
   5363..5743    +  CDS            YPB1_ECOLX: Protein predicted: Swiss-Prot protein existence level 4. From Escherichia coli.
   5815..6106    -  CDS            TcR (fragment): tetracycline efflux protein; tet; confers resistance to tetracycline
   6121..6142    -  protein_bind   CAP binding site: CAP binding activates transcription in the presence of cAMP. E. coli catabolite activator protein
   6155..931     -  CDS            lacI (across the origin): lac repressor; lacI; The lac repressor binds to the lac operator to inhibit transcription in E. coli. This inhibition can be relieved by adding lactose or isopropyl-β-D-thiogalactopyranoside (IPTG).
>Addgene plasmid #158883 | JGI_017957 | addgene full sequence | sequence record 318293 | Addgene NGS Result
GGCCCTGAGAGAGTTGCAGCAAGCGGTCCACGCTGGTTTGCCCCAGCAGGCGAAAATCCTGTTTGATGGT
GGTTAACGGCGGGATATAACATGAGCTGTCTTCGGTATCGTCGTATCCCACTACCGAGATATCCGCACCA
ACGCGCAGCCCGGACTCGGTAATGGCGCGCATTGCGCCCAGCGCCATCTGATCGTTGGCAACCAGCATCG
CAGTGGGAACGATGCCCTCATTCAGCATTTGCATGGTTTGTTGAAAACCGGACATGGCACTCCAGTCGCC
TTCCCGTTCCGCTATCGGCTGAATTTGATTGCGAGTGAGATATTTATGCCAGCCAGCCAGACGCAGACGC
GCCGAGACAGAACTTAATGGGCCCGCTAACAGCGCGATTTGCTGGTGACCCAATGCGACCAGATGCTCCA
CGCCCAGTCGCGTACCGTCTTCATGGGAGAAAATAATACTGTTGATGGGTGTCTGGTCAGAGACATCAAG
AAATAACGCCGGAACATTAGTGCAGGCAGCTTCCACAGCAATGGCATCCTGGTCATCCAGCGGATAGTTA
ATGATCAGCCCACTGACGCGTTGCGCGAGAAGATTGTGCACCGCCGCTTTACAGGCTTCGACGCCGCTTC
GTTCTACCATCGACACCACCACGCTGGCACCCAGTTGATCGGCGCGAGATTTAATCGCCGCGACAATTTG
CGACGGCGCGTGCAGGGCCAGACTGGAGGTGGCAACGCCAATCAGCAACGACTGTTTGCCCGCCAGTTGT
TGTGCCACGCGGTTGGGAATGTAATTCAGCTCCGCCATCGCCGCTTCCACTTTTTCCCGCGTTTTCGCAG
AAACGTGGCTGGCCTGGTTCACCACGCGGGAAACGGTCTGATAAGAGACACCGGCATACTCTGCGACATC
GTATAACGTTACTGGTTTCACATTCACCACCCTGAATTGACTCTCTTCCGGGCGCTATCATGCCATACCG
CGAAAGGTTTTGCGCCATTCGATGGTGTCCGGGATCTCGACGCTCTCCCTTATGCGACTCCTGCATTAGG
AAGCAGCCCAGTAGTAGGTTGAGGCCGTTGAGCACCGCCGCCGCAAGGAATGGTGCATGCAAGGAGATGG
CGCCCAACAGTCCCCCGGCCACGGGGCCTGCCACCATACCCACGCCGAAACAAGCGCTCATGAGCCCGAA
GTGGCGAGCCCGATCTTCCCCATCGGTGATGTCGGCGATATAGGCGCCAGCAACCGCACCTGTGGCGCCG
GTGATGCCGGCCACGATGCGTCCGGCGTAGAGGATCGAGATCTCGATCCCGCGAAATTAATACGACTCAC
TATAGGGGAATTGTGAGCGGATAACAATTCCCCTCTAGAAATAATTTTGTTTAACTTTAAGAAGGAGATA
TACCATGGGCAGCAGCCATCATCATCATCATCACAGCAGCGGCCTGGTGCCGCGCGGCAGCCATATGCTG
TTTAAAAATGTAGCGATTGCCGGTCTTGCACATGTGGATGCCCCTCATTCCCTGACTTCCGATGAAATTA
ATCTGCGTCTGAAACCCACGCTGGATAGACTAGGTATCCGCGTTGATGTGCTTAAAGATATTGCTGGAAT
ACACGCCCGCAGATTGTGGGGATCAGATAAACTTGCCTCGGACGCGGCGACGGAAGCAGGCATTCTTGCC
CTAAAGGATGCCGGCATTCAAAGCGGCCAACTCGGTTTATTAGTTTCCACCAGCGTTTCGCGTGACTATC
TGGAGCCGAGCACCGCAAGTATCGTAGCAGGCAATCTGCAGGTTGGTGACACATGCCAGAATTATGACGT
TGCAAATGCCTGCTTGGCTTTTATCAATGGTATGGATATGGCAGCACGCATGATAGAGAGAGGTGAGATT
GATTATGCGCTAGTCGTTGACGGTGAAACAGCCGATTTGGCTTATGAGAAAACTATTGAGAGAATGCTGA
GGCCGGACTCGACAGAAGATGAATTTCGCAATGAACTGGCTACGCTGACGCTGGGCTCTGGGGCGGCAGG
TATGGTACTGGCCCGCGCTGAGCTTCATCCGGAAGCGCCTCGCTACAAGGGGGGCGTCACCCGTTCGGCC
ACGGAATGGAATACGTTGTGCAGAGGTAACCTGGATCGGATGGTGACTGACACGAAACAGCTCCTGGTTC
AGGGAATGAATCTGGCCGGGAAAACTTTCGTAGCTGCCAAACAGGCTATGGGTTGGGCTGTTCATGAACT
GGATCAGTTTGTGGTACATCAGGTGAGCAAAGTACATACACAGACACTGATCCAAAAATTTGGGATTGAT
CCCAAAAAGGTAATGACGATTTTTGGTGAGCATGGTAATATAGGCCCTGCCTCGGTACCGATTGTACTGT
CCAAGCTGAAACAGGCCGGGCGACTGAAAAAGGGAGATCGTATTGCCCTGCTGGGGATTGGCTCAGGTTT
AAACTGCACAATGTCAGAAGTTGTGTGGTAGCTCGAGCACCACCACCACCACCACTGAGATCCGGCTGCT
AACAAAGCCCGAAAGGAAGCTGAGTTGGCTGCTGCCACCGCTGAGCAATAACTAGCATAACCCCTTGGGG
CCTCTAAACGGGTCTTGAGGGGTTTTTTGCTGAAAGGAGGAACTATATCCGGATTGGCGAATGGG
[124 nt withheld, positions 2656-2779]
C
[91 nt withheld, positions 2781-2871]
A
[49 nt withheld, positions 2873-2921]
CCTTTGACGTTGGAGTCCACGTTCTTT
[37 nt withheld, positions 2949-2985]
ACCCTATCTCGGTCTATTCTTTTGATTTATAAGGGATTTTGCCGATTTCGGCCTATTGGTTAAAAAATGA
GCTGATTTAACAAAAATTTAACGCGAATTTTAACAAAATATTAACGCTTACAATTTAGGTGGCACTTTTC
GGGGAAATGTGCGCGGAACCCCTATTTGTTTATTTTTCTAAATACATTCAAATATGTATCCGCTCATGAA
TTAATTCTTAGAAAAACTCATCGAGCATCAAATGAAACTGCAATTTATTCATATCAGGATTATCAATACC
ATATTTTTGAAAAAGCCGTTTCTGTAATGAAGGAGAAAACTCACCGAGGCAGTTCCATAGGATGGCAAGA
TCCTGGTATCGGTCTGCGATTCCGACTCGTCCAACATCAATACAACCTATTAATTTCCCCTCGTCAAAAA
TAAGGTTATCAAGTGAGAAATCACCATGAGTGACGACTGAATCCGGTGAGAATGGCAAAAGTTTATGCAT
TTCTTTCCAGACTTGTTCAACAGGCCAGCCATTACGCTCGTCATCAAAATCACTCGCATCAACCAAACCG
TTATTCATTCGTGATTGCGCCTGAGCGAGACGAAATACGCGATCGCTGTTAAAAGGACAATTACAAACAG
GAATCGAATGCAACCGGCGCAGGAACACTGCCAGCGCATCAACAATATTTTCACCTGAATCAGGATATTC
TTCTAATACCTGGAATGCTGTTTTCCCGGGGATCGCAGTGGTGAGTAACCATGCATCATCAGGAGTACGG
ATAAAATGCTTGATGGTCGGAAGAGGCATAAATTCCGTCAGCCAGTTTAGTCTGACCATCTCATCTGTAA
CATCATTGGCAACGCTACCTTTGCCATGTTTCAGAAACAACTCTGGCGCATCGGGCTTCCCATACAATCG
ATAGATTGTCGCACCTGATTGCCCGACATTATCGCGAGCCCATTTATACCCATATAAATCAGCATCCATG
TTGGAATTTAATCGCGGCCTAGAGCAAGACGTTTCCCGTTGAATATGGCTCATAACACCCCTTGTATTAC
TGTTTATGTAAGCAGACAGTTTTATTGTTCATGACCAAAATCCCTTAACGTGAGTTTTCGTTCCACTGAG
CGTCAGACCCCGTAGAAAAGATCAAAGGATCTTCTTGAGATCCTTTTTTTCTGCGCGTAATCTGCTGCTT
GCAAACAAAAAAACCACCGCTACCAGCGGTGGTTTGTTTGCCGGATCAAGAGCTACCAACTCTTTTTCCG
AAGGTAACTGGCTTCAGCAGAGCGCAGATACCAAATACTGTCCTTCTAGTGTAGCCGTAGTTAGGCCACC
ACTTCAAGAACTCTGTAGCACCGCCTACATACCTCGCTCTGCTAATCCTGTTACCAGTGGCTGCTGCCAG
TGGCGATAAGTCGTGTCTTACCGGGTTGGACTCAAGACGATAGTTACCGGATAAGGCGCAGCGGTCGGGC
TGAACGGGGGGTTCGTGCACACAGCCCAGCTTGGAGCGAACGACCTACACCGAACTGAGATACCTACAGC
GTGAGCTATGAGAAAGCGCCACGCTTCCCGAAGGGAGAAAGGCGGACAGGTATCCGGTAAGCGGCAGGGT
CGGAACAGGAGAGCGCACGAGGGAGCTTCCAGGGGGAAACGCCTGGTATCTTTATAGTCCTGTCGGGTTT
CGCCACCTCTGACTTGAGCGTCGATTTTTGTGATGCTCGTCAGGGGGGCGGAGCCTATGGAAAAACGCCA
GCAACGCGGCCTTTTTACGGTTCCTGGCCTTTTGCTGGCCTTTTGCTCACATGTTCTTTCCTGCGTTATC
CCCTGATTCTGTGGATAACCGTATTACCGCCTTTGAGTGAGCTGATACCGCTCGCCGCAGCCGAACGACC
GAGCGCAGCGAGTCAGTGAGCGAGGAAGCGGAAGAGCGCCTGATGCGGTATTTTCTCCTTACGCATCTGT
GCGGTATTTCACACCGCAATGGTGCACTCTCAGTACAATCTGCTCTGATGCCGCATAGTTAAGCCAGTAT
ACACTCCGCTATCGCTACGTGACTGGGTCATGGCTGCGCCCCGACACCCGCCAACACCCGCTGACGCGCC
CTGACGGGCTTGTCTGCTCCCGGCATCCGCTTACAGACAAGCTGTGACCGTCTCCGGGAGCTGCATGTGT
CAGAGGTTTTCACCGTCATCACCGAAACGCGCGAGGCAGCTGCGGTAAAGCTCATCAGCGTGGTCGTGAA
GCGATTCACAGATGTCTGCCTGTTCATCCGCGTCCAGCTCGTTGAGTTTCTCCAGAAGCGTTAATGTCTG
GCTTCTGATAAAGCGGGCCATGTTAAGGGCGGTTTTTTCCTGTTTGGTCACTGATGCCTCCGTGTAAGGG
GGATTTCTGTTCATGGGGGTAATGATACCGATGAAACGAGAGAGGATGCTCACGATACGGGTTACTGATG
ATGAACATGCCCGGTTACTGGAACGTTGTGAGGGTAAACAACTGGCGGTATGGATGCGGCGGGACCAGAG
AAAAATCACTCAGGGTCAATGCCAGCGCTTCGTTAATACAGATGTAGGTGTTCCACAGGGTAGCCAGCAG
CATCCTGCGATGCAGATCCGGAACATAATGGTGCAGGGCGCTGACTTCCGCGTTTCCAGACTTTACGAAA
CACGGAAACCGAAGACCATTCATGTTGTTGCTCAGGTCGCAGACGTTTTGCAGCAGCAGTCGCTTCACGT
TCGCTCGCGTATCGGTGATTCATTCTGCTAACCAGTAAGGCAACCCCGCCAGCCTAGCCGGGTCCTCAAC
GACAGGAGCACGATCATGCGCACCCGTGGGGCCGCCATGCCGGCGATAATGGCCTGCTTCTCGCCGAAAC
GTTTGGTGGCGGGACCAGTGACGAAGGCTTGAGCGAGGGCGTGCAAGATTCCGAATACCGCAAGCGACAG
GCCGATCATCGTCGCGCTCCAGCGAAAGCGGTCCTCGCCGAAAATGACCCAGAGCGCTGCCGGCACCTGT
CCTACGAGTTGCATGATAAAGAAGACAGTCATAAGTGCGGCGACGATAGTCATGCCCCGCGCCCACCGGA
AGGAGCTGACTGGGTTGAAGGCTCTCAAGGGCATCGGTCGAGATCCCGGTGCCTAATGAGTGAGCTAACT
TACATTAATTGCGTTGCGCTCACTGCCCGCTTTCCAGTCGGGAAACCTGTCGTGCCAGCTGCATTAATGA
ATCGGCCAACGCGCGGGGAGAGGCGGTTTGCGTATTGGGCGCCAGGGTGGTTTTTCTTTTCACCAGTGAG
ACGGGCAACAGCTGATTGCCCTTCACCGCCT
